Addgene plasmid #123300: pLenti C-MYC-DDK Puro PNRC1
Purpose: Mammalian expression of PNRC1 C-MYC-FLAG
Depositing lab: Giovanni Tonon. Depositing organization: Ospedale San Raffaele. Publication: Tumor suppressor PNRC1 blocks rRNA maturation by recruiting the decapping complex to the nucleolus. Gaviraghi M, Vivori C, Pareja Sanchez Y, Invernizzi F, Cattaneo A, Santoliquido BM, Frenquelli M, Segalla S, Bachi A, Doglioni C, Pelechano V, Cittaro D, Tonon G. EMBO J. 2018 Dec 3;37(23). pii: embj.201899179. doi: 10.15252/embj.201899179. Epub 2018 Oct 29. PubMed 30373810.
Backbone
  Vector backbone: pLenti-C-MYC-DDK Puro
  Vector type: Mammalian Expression, Lentiviral
  Selectable markers: Puromycin
Growth in bacteria
  Bacterial resistance: Chloramphenicol, 25 μg/mL
  Growth temperature: 37°C
  Growth strain: NEB Stable
  Copy number: High Copy
Gene/Insert
  Gene/Insert name: PNRC1
  Species: H. sapiens (human)
  Entrez Gene: PNRC1 (a.k.a. B4-2, PNAS-145, PROL2, PRR2)
  Tag / fusion protein: MYC-FLAG (C terminal on backbone)
Terms and licenses: Academic/Nonprofit Terms; Industry Terms: Not Available to Industry
How to cite: pLenti C-MYC-DDK Puro PNRC1 was a gift from Giovanni Tonon (Addgene plasmid # 123300 ; http://n2t.net/addgene:123300 ; RRID:Addgene_123300)
