[The description below was written by a language model from this plasmid's Addgene catalogue record and pLannotate feature annotations shown in this document.]
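Description:
pLenti C-MYC-DDK Puro PNRC1 is an 8,571-nt HIV-1-based lentiviral transfer plasmid for expressing human PNRC1 (proline-rich nuclear receptor coactivator 1) in mammalian cells, built on the pLenti-C-MYC-DDK Puro backbone. In bacteria it is maintained at high copy from a ColE1/pUC-type origin and selected with chloramphenicol through a cat gene driven by the bla (AmpR) promoter. The depositor and sequencing-derived records are the same length and carry the same set of features, differing essentially in their start coordinate.

The viral portion begins with a CMV enhancer/promoter fused to a truncated 5' LTR, an arrangement that normally allows Tat-independent transcription of the genomic RNA in packaging cells. This is followed by the Ψ packaging signal with a gag fragment, the RRE for Rev-dependent nuclear export, and the cPPT/CTS. An internal CMV enhancer/promoter, with a T7 promoter just downstream, then drives the PNRC1 coding sequence. The catalogue lists a C-terminal MYC-FLAG (DDK) tag supplied by the backbone. The annotation picks up only a short FLAG-type match after the insert and does not call the MYC epitope separately. An EMCV IRES links puromycin N-acetyltransferase to the same transcript, so puromycin resistance in transduced or transfected cells is coupled to PNRC1 expression. A single loxP site, a WPRE that enhances transcript expression, a nef-derived fragment and the truncated 3' LTR complete the cassette.

The stated purpose is mammalian expression of epitope-tagged PNRC1. The tags allow detection or pull-down of the protein, and the associated study concerns PNRC1 as a tumour suppressor acting on rRNA maturation and the decapping complex in the nucleolus.
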