Features (pLannotate 1.2.2; 25 found; start..end, strand, type, name):
     31..83      -  misc_feature   bom (fragment): basis of mobility region from pBR322
    237..616     +  enhancer       CMV enhancer: human cytomegalovirus immediate early enhancer
    617..816     +  promoter       CMV promoter: human cytomegalovirus (CMV) immediate early promoter
    834..1014    +  LTR            5' LTR (truncated): truncated 5' long terminal repeat (LTR) from HIV-1
   1061..1186    +  misc_feature   HIV-1 Ψ: packaging signal of human immunodeficiency virus type 1
   1170..1508    +  CDS            HIV-1 gag (fragment): gag protein from human immunodeficiency virus 1; gag
   1683..1916    +  misc_feature   RRE: The Rev response element (RRE) of HIV-1 allows for Rev-dependent mRNA export from the nucleus to the cytoplasm.
   2293..2393    +  CDS            Rev (fragment): human immunodeficiency virus 1 (HIV-1) Rev protein; rev; enhances nuclear export of unspliced and incompletely spliced viral mRNAs
   2443..2560    +  misc_feature   cPPT/CTS: central polypurine tract and central termination sequence of HIV-1
   2643..3022    +  enhancer       CMV enhancer: human cytomegalovirus immediate early enhancer
   3024..3223    +  promoter       CMV promoter: human cytomegalovirus (CMV) immediate early promoter
   3252..3270    +  promoter       T7 promoter: promoter for bacteriophage T7 RNA polymerase
   3373..4353    +  CDS            PNRC1: PNRC1_HUMAN - Also known as PROL2. Experimental evidence at protein level: Swiss-Prot protein existence level 1. Nuclear receptor coactivator. May play a role in signal transduction. From Homo sapiens (Human).
   4405..4429    +  CDS            3xFLAG (fragment): three tandem FLAG® epitope tags
   4573..5035    +  misc_feature   IRES: internal ribosome entry site (IRES) of the encephalomyocarditis virus (EMCV)
   5037..5636    +  CDS            PuroR: puromycin N-acetyltransferase; pac from Streptomyces alboniger; confers resistance to puromycin
   5666..5699    +  protein_bind   loxP: Cre-mediated recombination occurs in the 8-bp core sequence (GCATACAT). Cre recombinase
   5732..5755    +  misc_feature   MCS (fragment): pBluescript multiple cloning site
   5755..6343    +  misc_feature   WPRE: woodchuck hepatitis virus posttranscriptional regulatory element
   6344..6363    +  misc_feature   MCS (fragment): pBluescript multiple cloning site
   6365..6865    +  CDS            nef (fragment): NEF_HV1LA - Experimental evidence at protein level: Swiss-Prot protein existence level 1. Extracellular Nef protein targets CD4(+) T-lymphocytes for apoptosis by interacting with CXCR4 surface receptors. From Human immunodeficiency virus type 1 group M subtype B (isolate Lai) (HIV-1).
   6872..7052    +  LTR            5' LTR (truncated): truncated 5' long terminal repeat (LTR) from HIV-1
   7114..7702    -  rep_origin     ori: high-copy-number ColE1/pMB1/pBR322/pUC origin of replication
   7782..8438    -  CDS            cat: CAT_ECOLX - Experimental evidence at protein level: Swiss-Prot protein existence level 1. This enzyme is an effector of chloramphenicol resistance in bacteria. From Escherichia coli. This protein is used as a marker in many commonly used cloning vectors, such as pACYC184.
   8439..8530    -  promoter       AmpR promoter: bla
>Addgene plasmid #123300 | pLenti C-MYC-DDK Puro PNRC1 | depositor full sequence | sequence record 235270 | pLenti C-MYC-DDK Puro PNRC1 sequence 8571 bps
GTCGACGGATCGGGAGATCTCCCGATCCCCTATGGTGCACTCTCAGTACAATCTGCTCTGATGCCGCATA
GTTAAGCCAGTATCTGCTCCCTGCTTGTGTGTTGGAGGTCGCTGAGTAGTGCGCGAGCAAAATTTAAGCT
ACAACAAGGCAAGGCTTGACCGACAATTGCATGAAGAATCTGCTTAGGGTTAGGCGTTTTGCGCTGCTTC
GCGATGTACGGGCCAGATATCGCGTTGACATTGATTATTGACTAGTTATTAATAGTAATCAATTACGGGG
TCATTAGTTCATAGCCCATATATGGAGTTCCGCGTTACATAACTTACGGTAAATGGCCCGCCTGGCTGAC
CGCCCAACGACCCCCGCCCATTGACGTCAATAATGACGTATGTTCCCATAGTAACGCCAATAGGGACTTT
CCATTGACGTCAATGGGTGGAGTATTTACGGTAAACTGCCCACTTGGCAGTACATCAAGTGTATCATATG
CCAAGTACGCCCCCTATTGACGTCAATGACGGTAAATGGCCCGCCTGGCATTATGCCCAGTACATGACCT
TATGGGACTTTCCTACTTGGCAGTACATCTACGTATTAGTCATCGCTATTACCATGGTGATGCGGTTTTG
GCAGTACATCAATGGGCGTGGATAGCGGTTTGACTCACGGGGATTTCCAAGTCTCCACCCCATTGACGTC
AATGGGAGTTTGTTTTGGCACCAAAATCAACGGGACTTTCCAAAATGTCGTAACAACTCCGCCCCATTGA
CGCAAATGGGCGGTAGGCGTGTACGGTGGGAGGTCTATATAAGCAGCGCGTTTTGCCTGTACTGGGTCTC
TCTGGTTAGACCAGATCTGAGCCTGGGAGCTCTCTGGCTAACTAGGGAACCCACTGCTTAAGCCTCAATA
AAGCTTGCCTTGAGTGCTTCAAGTAGTGTGTGCCCGTCTGTTGTGTGACTCTGGTAACTAGAGATCCCTC
AGACCCTTTTAGTCAGTGTGGAAAATCTCTAGCAGTGGCGCCCGAACAGGGACTTGAAAGCGAAAGGGAA
ACCAGAGGAGCTCTCTCGACGCAGGACTCGGCTTGCTGAAGCGCGCACGGCAAGAGGCGAGGGGCGGCGA
CTGGTGAGTACGCCAAAAATTTTGACTAGCGGAGGCTAGAAGGAGAGAGATGGGTGCGAGAGCGTCAGTA
TTAAGCGGGGGAGAATTAGATCGCGATGGGAAAAAATTCGGTTAAGGCCAGGGGGAAAGAAAAAATATAA
ATTAAAACATATAGTATGGGCAAGCAGGGAGCTAGAACGATTCGCAGTTAATCCTGGCCTGTTAGAAACA
TCAGAAGGCTGTAGACAAATACTGGGACAGCTACAACCATCCCTTCAGACAGGATCAGAAGAACTTAGAT
CATTATATAATACAGTAGCAACCCTCTATTGTGTGCATCAAAGGATAGAGATAAAAGACACCAAGGAAGC
TTTAGACAAGATAGAGGAAGAGCAAAACAAAAGTAAGACCACCGCACAGCAAGCGGCCGGCCGCTGATCT
TCAGACCTGGAGGAGGAGATATGAGGGACAATTGGAGAAGTGAATTATATAAATATAAAGTAGTAAAAAT
TGAACCATTAGGAGTAGCACCCACCAAGGCAAAGAGAAGAGTGGTGCAGAGAGAAAAAAGAGCAGTGGGA
ATAGGAGCTTTGTTCCTTGGGTTCTTGGGAGCAGCAGGAAGCACTATGGGCGCAGCGTCAATGACGCTGA
CGGTACAGGCCAGACAATTATTGTCTGGTATAGTGCAGCAGCAGAACAATTTGCTGAGGGCTATTGAGGC
GCAACAGCATCTGTTGCAACTCACAGTCTGGGGCATCAAGCAGCTCCAGGCAAGAATCCTGGCTGTGGAA
AGATACCTAAAGGATCAACAGCTCCTGGGGATTTGGGGTTGCTCTGGAAAACTCATTTGCACCACTGCTG
TGCCTTGGAATGCTAGTTGGAGTAATAAATCTCTGGAACAGATTTGGAATCACACGACCTGGATGGAGTG
GGACAGAGAAATTAACAATTACACAAGCTTAATACACTCCTTAATTGAAGAATCGCAAAACCAGCAAGAA
AAGAATGAACAAGAATTATTGGAATTAGATAAATGGGCAAGTTTGTGGAATTGGTTTAACATAACAAATT
GGCTGTGGTATATAAAATTATTCATAATGATAGTAGGAGGCTTGGTAGGTTTAAGAATAGTTTTTGCTGT
ACTTTCTATAGTGAATAGAGTTAGGCAGGGATATTCACCATTATCGTTTCAGACCCACCTCCCAACCCCG
AGGGGACCCGACAGGCCCGAAGGAATAGAAGAAGAAGGTGGAGAGAGAGACAGAGACAGATCCATTCGAT
TAGTGAACGGATCGGCACTGCGTGCGCCAATTCTGCAGACAAATGGCAGTATTCATCCACAATTTTAAAA
GAAAAGGGGGGATTGGGGGGTACAGTGCAGGGGAAAGAATAGTAGACATAATAGCAACAGACATACAAAC
TAAAGAATTACAAAAACAAATTACAAAAATTCAAAATTTTCGGGTTTATTACAGGGACAGCAGAGATCCA
GTTTGGTTAGTACCGGGCCCGCTCTAGACATGTCCAATATGACCGCCATGTTGACATTGATTATTGACTA
GTTATTAATAGTAATCAATTACGGGGTCATTAGTTCATAGCCCATATATGGAGTTCCGCGTTACATAACT
TACGGTAAATGGCCCGCCTGGCTGACCGCCCAACGACCCCCGCCCATTGACGTCAATAATGACGTATGTT
CCCATAGTAACGCCAATAGGGACTTTCCATTGACGTCAATGGGTGGAGTATTTACGGTAAACTGCCCACT
TGGCAGTACATCAAGTGTATCATATGCCAAGTCCGCCCCCTATTGACGTCAATGACGGTAAATGGCCCGC
CTGGCATTATGCCCAGTACATGACCTTACGGGACTTTCCTACTTGGCAGTACATCTACGTATTAGTCATC
GCTATTACCATGGTGATGCGGTTTTGGCAGTACACCAATGGGCGTGGATAGCGGTTTGACTCACGGGGAT
TTCCAAGTCTCCACCCCATTGACGTCAATGGGAGTTTGTTTTGGCACCAAAATCAACGGGACTTTCCAAA
ATGTCGTAATAACCCCGCCCCGTTGACGCAAATGGGCGGTAGGCGTGTACGGTGGGAGGTCTATATAAGC
AGAGCTCGTTTAGTGAACCGTCAGAATTTTGTAATACGACTCACTATAGGGCGGCCGGGAATTCGTCGAC
TGGATCCGGTACCGAGGAGATCTGCCGCCGCGATCGCCGGCGCGCCAGATCTCAAGCTTAACTAGCTAGC
GGACCGACGCGTATGACTGTCGTCTCCGTCCCGCAGCGGGAGCCGCTCGTCCTGGGTGGCCGCCTTGCGC
CGCTTGGCTTTTCCTCCCGAGGTTACTTTGGGGCCCTCCCGATGGTGACCACGGCTCCGCCTCCTTTACC
CCGGATCCCGGACCCCCGGGCACTGCCCCCGACCCTCTTCCTCCCTCATTTCCTAGGGGGAGATGGCCCG
TGTCTGACCCCCCAGCCTCGCGCTCCAGCAGCTCTGCCCAACCGCAGCCTCGCCGTGGCGGGAGGCACTC
CTCGGGCAGCGCCGAAGAAGCGGCGAAAGAAGAAGGTGCGGGCCAGCCCCGCAGGGCAGCTGCCCAGCCG
CTTCCACCAGTACCAGCAGCACCGGCCGAGTCTGGAGGGCGGCCGGAGCCCCGCGACCGGCCCGAGCGGA
GCGCAGGAGGTCCCGGGCCCGGCCGCCGCCTTGGCCCCGAGTCCTGCAGCCGCAGCCGGCACGGAGGGAG
CCAGCCCCGACCTTGCCCCGCTGCGGCCCGCGGCTCCCGGCCAAACCCCCCTCAGGAAAGAGGTTTTAAA
ATCAAAGATGGGAAAATCGGAGAAAATTGCCCTTCCCCATGGCCAGCTTGTTCATGGTATACACTTGTAT
GAGCAACCAAAGATAAACAGACAGAAAAGCAAATATAACTTGCCACTAACCAAGATCACCTCTGCAAAAA
GAAATGAAAACAACTTTTGGCAGGATTCTGTTTCATCTGACAGAATTCAGAAGCAGGAAAAAAAGCCTTT
TAAAAATACCGAGAACATTAAAAATTCGCATTTGAAGAAATCAGCATTTCTAACTGAAGTGAGCCAAAAG
GAAAATTATGCTGGGGCAAAGTTTAGTGATCCACCTTCTCCTAGTGTTCTTCCAAAGCCTCCTAGTCACT
GGATGGGAAGCACTGTTGAAAATTCCAACCAAAACAGGGAGCTGATGGCAGTACACTTAAAAACGCTCCT
CAAAGTTCAAACTCTCGAGCAGAAACTCATCTCAGAAGAGGATCTGGCAGCAAATGATATCCTGGATTAC
AAGGATGACGACGATAAGGTTTAAACCTAGGCGTAGCGGCCGCAAATTCCGCCCCTCTCCCTCCCCCCCC
CCTAACGTTACTGGCCGAAGCCGCTTGGAATAAGGCCGGTGTGCGTTTGTCTATATGTTATTTTCCACCA
TATTGCCGTCTTTTGGCAATGTGAGGGCCCGGAAACCTGGCCCTGTCTTCTTGACGAGCATTCCTAGGGG
TCTTTCCCCTCTCGCCAAAGGAATGCAAGGTCTGTTGAATGTCGTGAAGGAAGCAGTTCCTCTGGAAGCT
TCTTGAAGACAAACAACGTCTGTAGCGACCCTTTGCAGGCAGCGGAACCCCCCACCTGGCGACAGGTGCC
TCTGCGGCCAAAAGCCACGTGTATAAGATACACCTGCAAAGGCGGCACAACCCCAGTGCCACGTTGTGAG
TTGGATAGTTGTGGAAAGAGTCAAATGGCTCTCCTCAAGCGTATTCAACAAGGGGCTGAAGGATGCCCAG
AAGGTACCCCATTGTATGGGATCTGATCTGGGGCCTCGGTGCACATGCTTTACATGTGTTTAGTCGAGGT
TAAAAAAACGTCTAGGCCCCCCGAACCACGGGGACGTGGTTTTCCTTTGAAAAACACGATGATAATATGA
CCGAGTACAAGCCCACGGTGCGCCTCGCCACCCGCGACGACGTCCCCCGGGCAGTACGCACCCTCGCCGC
CGCGTTCGCCGACTACCCCGCCACGCGCCACACCGTCGATCCAGACCGCCACATCGAGCGGGTCACCGAG
CTGCAAGAACTCTTCCTCACGCGCGTCGGGCTCGACATCGGCAAGGTGTGGGTCGCGGACGACGGCGCCG
CGGTGGCGGTCTGGACCACGCCGGAGAGCGTCGAAGCGGGGGCGGTGTTCGCCGAGATCGGCCCGCGCAT
GGCCGAGTTGAGCGGTTCCCGGCTGGCCGCGCAGCAACAGATGGAAGGCCTCCTGGCGCCGCACCGGCCC
AAGGAGCCCGCGTGGTTCCTGGCCACCGTCGGCGTCTCGCCCGACCACCAGGGCAAGGGTCTGGGCAGCG
CCGTCGTGCTCCCCGGAGTGGAGGCGGCCGAGCGCGCCGGGGTGCCCGCCTTCCTGGAGACCTCCGCGCC
CCGCAACCTCCCCTTCTACGAGCGGCTCGGCTTCACCGTCACCGCCGACGTCGAGGTGCCCGAAGGACCG
CGCACCTGGTGCATGACCCGCAAGCCCGGTGCCTGATGTACAAGTAGGATTCGTCGAGGGACCTAATAAC
TTCGTATAGCATACATTATACGAAGTTATACATGTTTAAGGGTTCCGGTTCCACTAGGTACAATTCGATA
TCAAGCTTATCGATAATCAACCTCTGGATTACAAAATTTGTGAAAGATTGACTGGTATTCTTAACTATGT
TGCTCCTTTTACGCTATGTGGATACGCTGCTTTAATGCCTTTGTATCATGCTATTGCTTCCCGTATGGCT
TTCATTTTCTCCTCCTTGTATAAATCCTGGTTGCTGTCTCTTTATGAGGAGTTGTGGCCCGTTGTCAGGC
AACGTGGCGTGGTGTGCACTGTGTTTGCTGACGCAACCCCCACTGGTTGGGGCATTGCCACCACCTGTCA
GCTCCTTTCCGGGACTTTCGCTTTCCCCCTCCCTATTGCCACGGCGGAACTCATCGCCGCCTGCCTTGCC
CGCTGCTGGACAGGGGCTCGGCTGTTGGGCACTGACAATTCCGTGGTGTTGTCGGGGAAATCATCGTCCT
TTCCTTGGCTGCTCGCCTGTGTTGCCACCTGGATTCTGCGCGGGACGTCCTTCTGCTACGTCCCTTCGGC
CCTCAATCCAGCGGACCTTCCTTCCCGCGGCCTGCTGCCGGCTCTGCGGCCTCTTCCGCGTCTTCGCCTT
CGCCCTCAGACGAGTCGGATCTCCCTTTGGGCCGCCTCCCCGCATCGATACCGTCGACCTCGATCGAGAC
CTAGAAAAACATGGAGCAATCACAAGTAGCAATACAGCAGCTACCAATGCTGATTGTGCCTGGCTAGAAG
CACAAGAGGAGGAGGAGGTGGGTTTTCCAGTCACACCTCAGGTACCTTTAAGACCAATGACTTACAAGGC
AGCTGTAGATCTTAGCCACTTTTTAAAAGAAAAGGGGGGACTGGAAGGGCTAATTCACTCCCAACGAAGA
CAAGATATCCTTGATCTGTGGATCTACCACACACAAGGCTACTTCCCTGATTGGCAGAACTACACACCAG
GGCCAGGGATCAGATATCCACTGACCTTTGGATGGTGCTACAAGCTAGTACCAGTTGAGCAAGAGAAGGT
AGAAGAAGCCAATGAAGGAGAGAACACCCGCTTGTTACACCCTGTGAGCCTGCATGGGATGGATGACCCG
GAGAGAGAAGTATTAGAGTGGAGGTTTGACAGCCGCCTAGCATTTCATCACATGGCCCGAGAGCTGCATC
CGGACTGTACTGGGTCTCTCTGGTTAGACCAGATCTGAGCCTGGGAGCTCTCTGGCTAACTAGGGAACCC
ACTGCTTAAGCCTCAATAAAGCTTGCCTTGAGTGCTTCAAGTAGTGTGTGCCCGTCTGTTGTGTGACTCT
GGTAACTAGAGATCCCTCAGACCCTTTTAGTCAGTGTGGAAAATCTCTAGCAGCATGTGAGCAAAAGGCC
AGCAAAAGGCCAGGAACCGTAAAAAGGCCGCGTTGCTGGCGTTTTTCCATAGGCTCCGCCCCCCTGACGA
GCATCACAAAAATCGACGCTCAAGTCAGAGGTGGCGAAACCCGACAGGACTATAAAGATACCAGGCGTTT
CCCCCTGGAAGCTCCCTCGTGCGCTCTCCTGTTCCGACCCTGCCGCTTACCGGATACCTGTCCGCCTTTC
TCCCTTCGGGAAGCGTGGCGCTTTCTCATAGCTCACGCTGTAGGTATCTCAGTTCGGTGTAGGTCGTTCG
CTCCAAGCTGGGCTGTGTGCACGAACCCCCCGTTCAGCCCGACCGCTGCGCCTTATCCGGTAACTATCGT
CTTGAGTCCAACCCGGTAAGACACGACTTATCGCCACTGGCAGCAGCCACTGGTAACAGGATTAGCAGAG
CGAGGTATGTAGGCGGTGCTACAGAGTTCTTGAAGTGGTGGCCTAACTACGGCTACACTAGAAGAACAGT
ATTTGGTATCTGCGCTCTGCTGAAGCCAGTTACCTTCGGAAAAAGAGTTGGTAGCTCTTGATCCGGCAAA
CAAACCACCGCTGGTAGCGGTGGTTTTTTTGTTTGCAAGCAGCAGATTACGCGCAGAAAAAAAGGATCTC
AAGAAGATCCTTTGATCTTTTCTACGGGGTCTGACGCTCAGTGGAACGAAAACTCACGTTAAGGGATTTT
GGTCATGATTACGCCCCGCCCTGCCACTCATCGCAGTACTGTTGTAATTCATTAAGCATTCTGCCGACAT
GGAAGCCATCACAAACGGCATGATGAACCTGAATCGCCAGCGGCATCAGCACCTTGTCGCCTTGCGTATA
ATATTTGCCCATGGTGAAAACGGGGGCGAAGAAGTTGTCCATATTGGCCACGTTTAAATCAAAACTGGTG
AAACTCACCCAGGGATTGGCTGAGACGAAAAACATATTCTCAATAAACCCTTTAGGGAAATAGGCCAGGT
TTTCACCGTAACACGCCACATCTTGCGAATATATGTGTAGAAACTGCCGGAAATCGTCGTGGTATTCACT
CCAGAGCGATGAAAACGTTTCAGTTTGCTCATGGAAAACGGTGTAACAAGGGTGAACACTATCCCATATC
ACCAGCTCACCGTCTTTCATTGCCATACGGAACTCCGGATGAGCATTCATCAGGCGGGCAAGAATGTGAA
TAAAGGCCGGATAAAACTTGTGCTTATTTTTCTTTACGGTCTTTAAAAAGGCCGTAATATCCAGCTGAAC
GGTCTGGTTATAGGTACATTGAGCAACTGACTGAAATGCCTCAAAATGTTCTTTACGATGCCATTGGGAT
ATATCAACGGTGGTATATCCAGTGATTTTTTTCTCCATACTCTTCCTTTTTCAATATTATTGAAGCATTT
ATCAGGGTTATTGTCTCATGAGCGGATACATATTTGAATGTATTTAGAAAAATAAACAAATAGGGGTCCC
GCGCACATTTCCCCGAAAAGTGCCACCTGAC
