Features (pLannotate 1.2.2; 25 found; start..end, strand, type, name):
      1..380     +  enhancer       CMV enhancer: human cytomegalovirus immediate early enhancer
    382..581     +  promoter       CMV promoter: human cytomegalovirus (CMV) immediate early promoter
    610..628     +  promoter       T7 promoter: promoter for bacteriophage T7 RNA polymerase
    731..1711    +  CDS            PNRC1: PNRC1_HUMAN - Also known as PROL2. Experimental evidence at protein level: Swiss-Prot protein existence level 1. Nuclear receptor coactivator. May play a role in signal transduction. From Homo sapiens (Human).
   1763..1787    +  CDS            3xFLAG (fragment): three tandem FLAG® epitope tags
   1931..2393    +  misc_feature   IRES: internal ribosome entry site (IRES) of the encephalomyocarditis virus (EMCV)
   2395..2994    +  CDS            PuroR: puromycin N-acetyltransferase; pac from Streptomyces alboniger; confers resistance to puromycin
   3024..3057    +  protein_bind   loxP: Cre-mediated recombination occurs in the 8-bp core sequence (GCATACAT). Cre recombinase
   3090..3113    +  misc_feature   MCS (fragment): pBluescript multiple cloning site
   3113..3701    +  misc_feature   WPRE: woodchuck hepatitis virus posttranscriptional regulatory element
   3702..3721    +  misc_feature   MCS (fragment): pBluescript multiple cloning site
   3723..4223    +  CDS            nef (fragment): NEF_HV1LA - Experimental evidence at protein level: Swiss-Prot protein existence level 1. Extracellular Nef protein targets CD4(+) T-lymphocytes for apoptosis by interacting with CXCR4 surface receptors. From Human immunodeficiency virus type 1 group M subtype B (isolate Lai) (HIV-1).
   4230..4410    +  LTR            5' LTR (truncated): truncated 5' long terminal repeat (LTR) from HIV-1
   4472..5060    -  rep_origin     ori: high-copy-number ColE1/pMB1/pBR322/pUC origin of replication
   5140..5796    -  CDS            cat: CAT_ECOLX - Experimental evidence at protein level: Swiss-Prot protein existence level 1. This enzyme is an effector of chloramphenicol resistance in bacteria. From Escherichia coli. This protein is used as a marker in many commonly used cloning vectors, such as pACYC184.
   5797..5901    -  promoter       AmpR promoter: bla
   5960..6012    -  misc_feature   bom (fragment): basis of mobility region from pBR322
   6166..6545    +  enhancer       CMV enhancer: human cytomegalovirus immediate early enhancer
   6546..6745    +  promoter       CMV promoter: human cytomegalovirus (CMV) immediate early promoter
   6763..6943    +  LTR            5' LTR (truncated): truncated 5' long terminal repeat (LTR) from HIV-1
   6990..7115    +  misc_feature   HIV-1 Ψ: packaging signal of human immunodeficiency virus type 1
   7099..7437    +  CDS            HIV-1 gag (fragment): gag protein from human immunodeficiency virus 1; gag
   7612..7845    +  misc_feature   RRE: The Rev response element (RRE) of HIV-1 allows for Rev-dependent mRNA export from the nucleus to the cytoplasm.
   8222..8322    +  CDS            Rev (fragment): human immunodeficiency virus 1 (HIV-1) Rev protein; rev; enhances nuclear export of unspliced and incompletely spliced viral mRNAs
   8372..8489    +  misc_feature   cPPT/CTS: central polypurine tract and central termination sequence of HIV-1
>Addgene plasmid #123300 | pLenti C-MYC-DDK Puro PNRC1 | addgene full sequence | sequence record 239351 | Addgene NGS Result
GACATTGATTATTGACTAGTTATTAATAGTAATCAATTACGGGGTCATTAGTTCATAGCCCATATATGGA
GTTCCGCGTTACATAACTTACGGTAAATGGCCCGCCTGGCTGACCGCCCAACGACCCCCGCCCATTGACG
TCAATAATGACGTATGTTCCCATAGTAACGCCAATAGGGACTTTCCATTGACGTCAATGGGTGGAGTATT
TACGGTAAACTGCCCACTTGGCAGTACATCAAGTGTATCATATGCCAAGTCCGCCCCCTATTGACGTCAA
TGACGGTAAATGGCCCGCCTGGCATTATGCCCAGTACATGACCTTACGGGACTTTCCTACTTGGCAGTAC
ATCTACGTATTAGTCATCGCTATTACCATGGTGATGCGGTTTTGGCAGTACACCAATGGGCGTGGATAGC
GGTTTGACTCACGGGGATTTCCAAGTCTCCACCCCATTGACGTCAATGGGAGTTTGTTTTGGCACCAAAA
TCAACGGGACTTTCCAAAATGTCGTAATAACCCCGCCCCGTTGACGCAAATGGGCGGTAGGCGTGTACGG
TGGGAGGTCTATATAAGCAGAGCTCGTTTAGTGAACCGTCAGAATTTTGTAATACGACTCACTATAGGGC
GGCCGGGAATTCGTCGACTGGATCCGGTACCGAGGAGATCTGCCGCCGCGATCGCCGGCGCGCCAGATCT
CAAGCTTAACTAGCTAGCGGACCGACGCGTATGACTGTCGTCTCCGTCCCGCAGCGGGAGCCGCTCGTCC
TGGGTGGCCGCCTTGCGCCGCTTGGCTTTTCCTCCCGAGGTTACTTTGGGGCCCTCCCGATGGTGACCAC
GGCTCCGCCTCCTTTACCCCGGATCCCGGACCCCCGGGCACTGCCCCCGACCCTCTTCCTCCCTCATTTC
CTAGGGGGAGATGGCCCGTGTCTGACCCCCCAGCCTCGCGCTCCAGCAGCTCTGCCCAACCGCAGCCTCG
CCGTGGCGGGAGGCACTCCTCGGGCAGCGCCGAAGAAGCGGCGAAAGAAGAAGGTGCGGGCCAGCCCCGC
AGGGCAGCTGCCCAGCCGCTTCCACCAGTACCAGCAGCACCGGCCGAGTCTGGAGGGCGGCCGGAGCCCC
GCGACCGGCCCGAGCGGAGCGCAGGAGGTCCCGGGCCCGGCCGCCGCCTTGGCCCCGAGTCCTGCAGCCG
CAGCCGGCACGGAGGGAGCCAGCCCCGACCTTGCCCCGCTGCGGCCCGCGGCTCCCGGCCAAACCCCCCT
CAGGAAAGAGGTTTTAAAATCAAAGATGGGAAAATCGGAGAAAATTGCCCTTCCCCATGGCCAGCTTGTT
CATGGTATACACTTGTATGAGCAACCAAAGATAAACAGACAGAAAAGCAAATATAACTTGCCACTAACCA
AGATCACCTCTGCAAAAAGAAATGAAAACAACTTTTGGCAGGATTCTGTTTCATCTGACAGAATTCAGAA
GCAGGAAAAAAAGCCTTTTAAAAATACCGAGAACATTAAAAATTCGCATTTGAAGAAATCAGCATTTCTA
ACTGAAGTGAGCCAAAAGGAAAATTATGCTGGGGCAAAGTTTAGTGATCCACCTTCTCCTAGTGTTCTTC
CAAAGCCTCCTAGTCACTGGATGGGAAGCACTGTTGAAAATTCCAACCAAAACAGGGAGCTGATGGCAGT
ACACTTAAAAACGCTCCTCAAAGTTCAAACTCTCGAGCAGAAACTCATCTCAGAAGAGGATCTGGCAGCA
AATGATATCCTGGATTACAAGGATGACGACGATAAGGTTTAAACCTAGGCGTAGCGGCCGCAAATTCCGC
CCCTCTCCCTCCCCCCCCCCTAACGTTACTGGCCGAAGCCGCTTGGAATAAGGCCGGTGTGCGTTTGTCT
ATATGTTATTTTCCACCATATTGCCGTCTTTTGGCAATGTGAGGGCCCGGAAACCTGGCCCTGTCTTCTT
GACGAGCATTCCTAGGGGTCTTTCCCCTCTCGCCAAAGGAATGCAAGGTCTGTTGAATGTCGTGAAGGAA
GCAGTTCCTCTGGAAGCTTCTTGAAGACAAACAACGTCTGTAGCGACCCTTTGCAGGCAGCGGAACCCCC
CACCTGGCGACAGGTGCCTCTGCGGCCAAAAGCCACGTGTATAAGATACACCTGCAAAGGCGGCACAACC
CCAGTGCCACGTTGTGAGTTGGATAGTTGTGGAAAGAGTCAAATGGCTCTCCTCAAGCGTATTCAACAAG
GGGCTGAAGGATGCCCAGAAGGTACCCCATTGTATGGGATCTGATCTGGGGCCTCGGTGCACATGCTTTA
CATGTGTTTAGTCGAGGTTAAAAAAACGTCTAGGCCCCCCGAACCACGGGGACGTGGTTTTCCTTTGAAA
AACACGATGATAATATGACCGAGTACAAGCCCACGGTGCGCCTCGCCACCCGCGACGACGTCCCCCGGGC
AGTACGCACCCTCGCCGCCGCGTTCGCCGACTACCCCGCCACGCGCCACACCGTCGATCCAGACCGCCAC
ATCGAGCGGGTCACCGAGCTGCAAGAACTCTTCCTCACGCGCGTCGGGCTCGACATCGGCAAGGTGTGGG
TCGCGGACGACGGCGCCGCGGTGGCGGTCTGGACCACGCCGGAGAGCGTCGAAGCGGGGGCGGTGTTCGC
CGAGATCGGCCCGCGCATGGCCGAGTTGAGCGGTTCCCGGCTGGCCGCGCAGCAACAGATGGAAGGCCTC
CTGGCGCCGCACCGGCCCAAGGAGCCCGCGTGGTTCCTGGCCACCGTCGGCGTCTCGCCCGACCACCAGG
GCAAGGGTCTGGGCAGCGCCGTCGTGCTCCCCGGAGTGGAGGCGGCCGAGCGCGCCGGGGTGCCCGCCTT
CCTGGAGACCTCCGCGCCCCGCAACCTCCCCTTCTACGAGCGGCTCGGCTTCACCGTCACCGCCGACGTC
GAGGTGCCCGAAGGACCGCGCACCTGGTGCATGACCCGCAAGCCCGGTGCCTGATGTACAAGTAGGATTC
GTCGAGGGACCTAATAACTTCGTATAGCATACATTATACGAAGTTATACATGTTTAAGGGTTCCGGTTCC
ACTAGGTACAATTCGATATCAAGCTTATCGATAATCAACCTCTGGATTACAAAATTTGTGAAAGATTGAC
TGGTATTCTTAACTATGTTGCTCCTTTTACGCTATGTGGATACGCTGCTTTAATGCCTTTGTATCATGCT
ATTGCTTCCCGTATGGCTTTCATTTTCTCCTCCTTGTATAAATCCTGGTTGCTGTCTCTTTATGAGGAGT
TGTGGCCCGTTGTCAGGCAACGTGGCGTGGTGTGCACTGTGTTTGCTGACGCAACCCCCACTGGTTGGGG
CATTGCCACCACCTGTCAGCTCCTTTCCGGGACTTTCGCTTTCCCCCTCCCTATTGCCACGGCGGAACTC
ATCGCCGCCTGCCTTGCCCGCTGCTGGACAGGGGCTCGGCTGTTGGGCACTGACAATTCCGTGGTGTTGT
CGGGGAAATCATCGTCCTTTCCTTGGCTGCTCGCCTGTGTTGCCACCTGGATTCTGCGCGGGACGTCCTT
CTGCTACGTCCCTTCGGCCCTCAATCCAGCGGACCTTCCTTCCCGCGGCCTGCTGCCGGCTCTGCGGCCT
CTTCCGCGTCTTCGCCTTCGCCCTCAGACGAGTCGGATCTCCCTTTGGGCCGCCTCCCCGCATCGATACC
GTCGACCTCGATCGAGACCTAGAAAAACATGGAGCAATCACAAGTAGCAATACAGCAGCTACCAATGCTG
ATTGTGCCTGGCTAGAAGCACAAGAGGAGGAGGAGGTGGGTTTTCCAGTCACACCTCAGGTACCTTTAAG
ACCAATGACTTACAAGGCAGCTGTAGATCTTAGCCACTTTTTAAAAGAAAAGGGGGGACTGGAAGGGCTA
ATTCACTCCCAACGAAGACAAGATATCCTTGATCTGTGGATCTACCACACACAAGGCTACTTCCCTGATT
GGCAGAACTACACACCAGGGCCAGGGATCAGATATCCACTGACCTTTGGATGGTGCTACAAGCTAGTACC
AGTTGAGCAAGAGAAGGTAGAAGAAGCCAATGAAGGAGAGAACACCCGCTTGTTACACCCTGTGAGCCTG
CATGGGATGGATGACCCGGAGAGAGAAGTATTAGAGTGGAGGTTTGACAGCCGCCTAGCATTTCATCACA
TGGCCCGAGAGCTGCATCCGGACTGTACTGGGTCTCTCTGGTTAGACCAGATCTGAGCCTGGGAGCTCTC
TGGCTAACTAGGGAACCCACTGCTTAAGCCTCAATAAAGCTTGCCTTGAGTGCTTCAAGTAGTGTGTGCC
CGTCTGTTGTGTGACTCTGGTAACTAGAGATCCCTCAGACCCTTTTAGTCAGTGTGGAAAATCTCTAGCA
GCATGTGAGCAAAAGGCCAGCAAAAGGCCAGGAACCGTAAAAAGGCCGCGTTGCTGGCGTTTTTCCATAG
GCTCCGCCCCCCTGACGAGCATCACAAAAATCGACGCTCAAGTCAGAGGTGGCGAAACCCGACAGGACTA
TAAAGATACCAGGCGTTTCCCCCTGGAAGCTCCCTCGTGCGCTCTCCTGTTCCGACCCTGCCGCTTACCG
GATACCTGTCCGCCTTTCTCCCTTCGGGAAGCGTGGCGCTTTCTCATAGCTCACGCTGTAGGTATCTCAG
TTCGGTGTAGGTCGTTCGCTCCAAGCTGGGCTGTGTGCACGAACCCCCCGTTCAGCCCGACCGCTGCGCC
TTATCCGGTAACTATCGTCTTGAGTCCAACCCGGTAAGACACGACTTATCGCCACTGGCAGCAGCCACTG
GTAACAGGATTAGCAGAGCGAGGTATGTAGGCGGTGCTACAGAGTTCTTGAAGTGGTGGCCTAACTACGG
CTACACTAGAAGAACAGTATTTGGTATCTGCGCTCTGCTGAAGCCAGTTACCTTCGGAAAAAGAGTTGGT
AGCTCTTGATCCGGCAAACAAACCACCGCTGGTAGCGGTGGTTTTTTTGTTTGCAAGCAGCAGATTACGC
GCAGAAAAAAAGGATCTCAAGAAGATCCTTTGATCTTTTCTACGGGGTCTGACGCTCAGTGGAACGAAAA
CTCACGTTAAGGGATTTTGGTCATGATTACGCCCCGCCCTGCCACTCATCGCAGTACTGTTGTAATTCAT
TAAGCATTCTGCCGACATGGAAGCCATCACAAACGGCATGATGAACCTGAATCGCCAGCGGCATCAGCAC
CTTGTCGCCTTGCGTATAATATTTGCCCATGGTGAAAACGGGGGCGAAGAAGTTGTCCATATTGGCCACG
TTTAAATCAAAACTGGTGAAACTCACCCAGGGATTGGCTGAGACGAAAAACATATTCTCAATAAACCCTT
TAGGGAAATAGGCCAGGTTTTCACCGTAACACGCCACATCTTGCGAATATATGTGTAGAAACTGCCGGAA
ATCGTCGTGGTATTCACTCCAGAGCGATGAAAACGTTTCAGTTTGCTCATGGAAAACGGTGTAACAAGGG
TGAACACTATCCCATATCACCAGCTCACCGTCTTTCATTGCCATACGGAACTCCGGATGAGCATTCATCA
GGCGGGCAAGAATGTGAATAAAGGCCGGATAAAACTTGTGCTTATTTTTCTTTACGGTCTTTAAAAAGGC
CGTAATATCCAGCTGAACGGTCTGGTTATAGGTACATTGAGCAACTGACTGAAATGCCTCAAAATGTTCT
TTACGATGCCATTGGGATATATCAACGGTGGTATATCCAGTGATTTTTTTCTCCATACTCTTCCTTTTTC
AATATTATTGAAGCATTTATCAGGGTTATTGTCTCATGAGCGGATACATATTTGAATGTATTTAGAAAAA
TAAACAAATAGGGGTTCCGCGCACATTTCCCCGAAAAGTGCCACCTGACGTCGACGGATCGGGAGATCTC
CCGATCCCCTATGGTGCACTCTCAGTACAATCTGCTCTGATGCCGCATAGTTAAGCCAGTATCTGCTCCC
TGCTTGTGTGTTGGAGGTCGCTGAGTAGTGCGCGAGCAAAATTTAAGCTACAACAAGGCAAGGCTTGACC
GACAATTGCATGAAGAATCTGCTTAGGGTTAGGCGTTTTGCGCTGCTTCGCGATGTACGGGCCAGATATC
GCGTTGACATTGATTATTGACTAGTTATTAATAGTAATCAATTACGGGGTCATTAGTTCATAGCCCATAT
ATGGAGTTCCGCGTTACATAACTTACGGTAAATGGCCCGCCTGGCTGACCGCCCAACGACCCCCGCCCAT
TGACGTCAATAATGACGTATGTTCCCATAGTAACGCCAATAGGGACTTTCCATTGACGTCAATGGGTGGA
GTATTTACGGTAAACTGCCCACTTGGCAGTACATCAAGTGTATCATATGCCAAGTACGCCCCCTATTGAC
GTCAATGACGGTAAATGGCCCGCCTGGCATTATGCCCAGTACATGACCTTATGGGACTTTCCTACTTGGC
AGTACATCTACGTATTAGTCATCGCTATTACCATGGTGATGCGGTTTTGGCAGTACATCAATGGGCGTGG
ATAGCGGTTTGACTCACGGGGATTTCCAAGTCTCCACCCCATTGACGTCAATGGGAGTTTGTTTTGGCAC
CAAAATCAACGGGACTTTCCAAAATGTCGTAACAACTCCGCCCCATTGACGCAAATGGGCGGTAGGCGTG
TACGGTGGGAGGTCTATATAAGCAGCGCGTTTTGCCTGTACTGGGTCTCTCTGGTTAGACCAGATCTGAG
CCTGGGAGCTCTCTGGCTAACTAGGGAACCCACTGCTTAAGCCTCAATAAAGCTTGCCTTGAGTGCTTCA
AGTAGTGTGTGCCCGTCTGTTGTGTGACTCTGGTAACTAGAGATCCCTCAGACCCTTTTAGTCAGTGTGG
AAAATCTCTAGCAGTGGCGCCCGAACAGGGACTTGAAAGCGAAAGGGAAACCAGAGGAGCTCTCTCGACG
CAGGACTCGGCTTGCTGAAGCGCGCACGGCAAGAGGCGAGGGGCGGCGACTGGTGAGTACGCCAAAAATT
TTGACTAGCGGAGGCTAGAAGGAGAGAGATGGGTGCGAGAGCGTCAGTATTAAGCGGGGGAGAATTAGAT
CGCGATGGGAAAAAATTCGGTTAAGGCCAGGGGGAAAGAAAAAATATAAATTAAAACATATAGTATGGGC
AAGCAGGGAGCTAGAACGATTCGCAGTTAATCCTGGCCTGTTAGAAACATCAGAAGGCTGTAGACAAATA
CTGGGACAGCTACAACCATCCCTTCAGACAGGATCAGAAGAACTTAGATCATTATATAATACAGTAGCAA
CCCTCTATTGTGTGCATCAAAGGATAGAGATAAAAGACACCAAGGAAGCTTTAGACAAGATAGAGGAAGA
GCAAAACAAAAGTAAGACCACCGCACAGCAAGCGGCCGGCCGCTGATCTTCAGACCTGGAGGAGGAGATA
TGAGGGACAATTGGAGAAGTGAATTATATAAATATAAAGTAGTAAAAATTGAACCATTAGGAGTAGCACC
CACCAAGGCAAAGAGAAGAGTGGTGCAGAGAGAAAAAAGAGCAGTGGGAATAGGAGCTTTGTTCCTTGGG
TTCTTGGGAGCAGCAGGAAGCACTATGGGCGCAGCGTCAATGACGCTGACGGTACAGGCCAGACAATTAT
TGTCTGGTATAGTGCAGCAGCAGAACAATTTGCTGAGGGCTATTGAGGCGCAACAGCATCTGTTGCAACT
CACAGTCTGGGGCATCAAGCAGCTCCAGGCAAGAATCCTGGCTGTGGAAAGATACCTAAAGGATCAACAG
CTCCTGGGGATTTGGGGTTGCTCTGGAAAACTCATTTGCACCACTGCTGTGCCTTGGAATGCTAGTTGGA
GTAATAAATCTCTGGAACAGATTTGGAATCACACGACCTGGATGGAGTGGGACAGAGAAATTAACAATTA
CACAAGCTTAATACACTCCTTAATTGAAGAATCGCAAAACCAGCAAGAAAAGAATGAACAAGAATTATTG
GAATTAGATAAATGGGCAAGTTTGTGGAATTGGTTTAACATAACAAATTGGCTGTGGTATATAAAATTAT
TCATAATGATAGTAGGAGGCTTGGTAGGTTTAAGAATAGTTTTTGCTGTACTTTCTATAGTGAATAGAGT
TAGGCAGGGATATTCACCATTATCGTTTCAGACCCACCTCCCAACCCCGAGGGGACCCGACAGGCCCGAA
GGAATAGAAGAAGAAGGTGGAGAGAGAGACAGAGACAGATCCATTCGATTAGTGAACGGATCGGCACTGC
GTGCGCCAATTCTGCAGACAAATGGCAGTATTCATCCACAATTTTAAAAGAAAAGGGGGGATTGGGGGGT
ACAGTGCAGGGGAAAGAATAGTAGACATAATAGCAACAGACATACAAACTAAAGAATTACAAAAACAAAT
TACAAAAATTCAAAATTTTCGGGTTTATTACAGGGACAGCAGAGATCCAGTTTGGTTAGTACCGGGCCCG
CTCTAGACATGTCCAATATGACCGCCATGTT
